>Addgene plasmid #116305 | pHAGE-EGFR-S768T | addgene full sequence | sequence record 250483 | Addgene NGS Result
TGGAAGGGCTAATTCACTCCCAAAGAAGACAAGATATCCTTGATCTGTGGATCTACCACACACAAGGCTA
CTTCCCTGATTAGCAGAACTACACACCAGGGCCAGGGGTCAGATATCCACTGACCTTTGGATGGTGCTAC
AAGCTAGTACCAGTTGAGCCAGATAAGGTAGAAGAGGCCAATAAAGGAGAGAACACCAGCTTGTTACACC
CTGTGAGCCTGCATGGGATGGATGACCCGGAGAGAGAAGTGTTAGAGTGGAGGTTTGACAGCCGCCTAGC
ATTTCATCACGTGGCCCGAGAGCTGCATCCGGAGTACTTCAAGAACTGCTGATATCGAGCTTGCTACAAG
GGACTTTCCGCTGGGGACTTTCCAGGGAGGCGTGGCCTGGGCGGGACTGGGGAGTGGCGAGCCCTCAGAT
CCTGCATATAAGCAGCTGCTTTTTGCCTGTACTGGGTCTCTCTGGTTAGACCAGATCTGAGCCTGGGAGC
TCTCTGGCTAACTAGGGAACCCACTGCTTAAGCCTCAATAAAGCTTGCCTTGAGTGCTTCAAGTAGTGTG
TGCCCGTCTGTTGTGTGACTCTGGTAACTAGAGATCCCTCAGACCCTTTTAGTCAGTGTGGAAAATCTCT
AGCAGTGGCGCCCGAACAGGGACTTGAAAGCGAAAGGGAAACCAGAGGAGCTCTCTCGACGCAGGACTCG
GCTTGCTGAAGCGCGCACGGCAAGAGGCGAGGGGCGGCGACTGGTGAGTACGCCAAAAATTTTGACTAGC
GGAGGCTAGAAGGAGAGAGATGGGTGCGAGAGCGTCAGTATTAAGCGGGGGAGAATTAGATCGCGATGGG
AAAAAATTCGGTTAAGGCCAGGGGGAAAGAAAAAATATAAATTAAAACATATAGTATGGGCAAGCAGGGA
GCTAGAACGATTCGCAGTTAATCCTGGCCTGTTAGAAACATCAGAAGGCTGTAGACAAATACTGGGACAG
CTACAACCATCCCTTCAGACAGGATCAGAAGAACTTAGATCATTATATAATACAGTAGCAACCCTCTATT
GTGTGCATCAAAGGATAGAGATAAAAGACACCAAGGAAGCTTTAGACAAGATAGAGGAAGAGCAAAACAA
AAGTAAGACCACCGCACAGCAAGCGGCCGGCCGCTGATCTTCAGACCTGGAGGAGGAGATATGAGGGACA
ATTGGAGAAGTGAATTATATAAATATAAAGTAGTAAAAATTGAACCATTAGGAGTAGCACCCACCAAGGC
AAAGAGAAGAGTGGTGCAGAGAGAAAAAAGAGCAGTGGGAATAGGAGCTTTGTTCCTTGGGTTCTTGGGA
GCAGCAGGAAGCACTATGGGCGCAGCGTCAATGACGCTGACGGTACAGGCCAGACAATTATTGTCTGGTA
TAGTGCAGCAGCAGAACAATTTGCTGAGGGCTATTGAGGCGCAACAGCATCTGTTGCAACTCACAGTCTG
GGGCATCAAGCAGCTCCAGGCAAGAATCCTGGCTGTGGAAAGATACCTAAAGGATCAACAGCTCCTGGGG
ATTTGGGGTTGCTCTGGAAAACTCATTTGCACCACTGCTGTGCCTTGGAATGCTAGTTGGAGTAATAAAT
CTCTGGAACAGATTTGGAATCACACGACCTGGATGGAGTGGGACAGAGAAATTAACAATTACACAAGCTT
AATACACTCCTTAATTGAAGAATCGCAAAACCAGCAAGAAAAGAATGAACAAGAATTATTGGAATTAGAT
AAATGGGCAAGTTTGTGGAATTGGTTTAACATAACAAATTGGCTGTGGTATATAAAATTATTCATAATGA
TAGTAGGAGGCTTGGTAGGTTTAAGAATAGTTTTTGCTGTACTTTCTATAGTGAATAGAGTTAGGCAGGG
ATATTCACCATTATCGTTTCAGACCCACCTCCCAACCCCGAGGGGACCCGACAGGCCCGAAGGAATAGAA
GAAGAAGGTGGAGAGAGAGACAGAGACAGATCCATTCGATTAGTGAACGGATCTCGACGGTATCGCCGAA
TTCACAAATGGCAGTATTCATCCACAATTTTAAAAGAAAAGGGGGGATTGGGGGGTACAGTGCAGGGGAA
AGAATAGTAGACATAATAGCAACAGACATACAAACTAAAGAATTACAAAAACAAATTACAAAAATTCAAA
ATTTTCGGGTTTATTACAGGGACAGCAGAGATCCAGTTTGGACTAGTCGTGAGGCTCCGGTGCCCGTCAG
TGGGCAGAGCGCACATCGCCCACAGTCCCCGAGAAGTTGGGGGGAGGGGTCGGCAATTGAACCGGTGCCT
AGAGAAGGTGGCGCGGGGTAAACTGGGAAAGTGATGTCGTGTACTGGCTCCGCCTTTTTCCCGAGGGTGG
GGGAGAACCGTATATAAGTGCAGTAGTCGCCGTGAACGTTCTTTTTCGCAACGGGTTTGCCGCCAGAACA
CAGGTAAGTGCCGTGTGTGGTTCCCGCGGGCCTGGCCTCTTTACGGGTTATGGCCCTTGCGTGCCTTGAA
TTACTTCCACCTGGCTGCAGTACGTGATTCTTGATCCCGAGCTTCGGGTTGGAAGTGGGTGGGAGAGTTC
GAGGCCTTGCGCTTAAGGAGCCCCTTCGCCTCGTGCTTGAGTTGAGGCCTGGCCTGGGCGCTGGGGCCGC
CGCGTGCGAATCTGGTGGCACCTTCGCGCCTGTCTCGCTGCTTTCGATAAGTCTCTAGCCATTTAAAATT
TTTGATGACCTGCTGCGACGCTTTTTTTCTGGCAAGATAGTCTTGTAAATGCGGGCCAAGATCTGCACAC
TGGTATTTCGGTTTTTGGGGCCGCGGGCGGCGACGGGGCCCGTGCGTCCCAGCGCACATGTTCGGCGAGG
CGGGGCCTGCGAGCGCGGCCACCGAGAATCGGACGGGGGTAGTCTCAAGCTGGCCGGCCTGCTCTGGTGC
CTGGCCTCGCGCCGCCGTGTATCGCCCCGCCCTGGGCGGCAAGGCTGGCCCGGTCGGCACCAGTTGCGTG
AGCGGAAAGATGGCCGCTTCCCGGCCCTGCTGCAGGGAGCTCAAAATGGAGGACGCGGCGCTCGGGAGAG
CGGGCGGGTGAGTCACCCACACAAAGGAAAAGGGCCTTTCCGTCCTCAGCCGTCGCTTCATGTGACTCCA
CGGAGTACCGGGCGCCGTCCAGGCACCTCGATTAGTTCTCGAGCTTTTGGAGTACGTCGTCTTTAGGTTG
GGGGGAGGGGTTTTATGCGATGGAGTTTCCCCACACTGAGTGGGTGGAGACTGAAGTTAGGCCAGCTTGG
CACTTGATGTAATTCTCCTTGGAATTTGCCCTTTTTGAGTTTGGATCTTGGTTCATTCTCAAGCCTCAGA
CAGTGGTTCAAAGTTTTTTTCTTCCATTTCAGGTGTCGTGAAGCGGCCCTGCAGATATCAACAAGTTTGT
ACAAAAAAGCAGGCACCATGCGACCCTCCGGGACGGCCGGGGCAGCGCTCCTGGCGCTGCTGGCTGCGCT
CTGCCCGGCGAGTCGGGCTCTGGAGGAAAAGAAAGTTTGCCAAGGCACGAGTAACAAGCTCACGCAGTTG
GGCACTTTTGAAGATCATTTTCTCAGCCTCCAGAGGATGTTCAATAACTGTGAGGTGGTCCTTGGGAATT
TGGAAATTACCTATGTGCAGAGGAATTATGATCTTTCCTTCTTAAAGACCATCCAGGAGGTGGCTGGTTA
TGTCCTCATTGCCCTCAACACAGTGGAGCGAATTCCTTTGGAAAACCTGCAGATCATCAGAGGAAATATG
TACTACGAAAATTCCTATGCCTTAGCAGTCTTATCTAACTATGATGCAAATAAAACCGGACTGAAGGAGC
TGCCCATGAGAAATTTACAGGAAATCCTGCATGGCGCCGTGCGGTTCAGCAACAACCCTGCCCTGTGCAA
CGTGGAGAGCATCCAGTGGCGGGACATAGTCAGCAGTGACTTTCTCAGCAACATGTCGATGGACTTCCAG
AACCACCTGGGCAGCTGCCAAAAGTGTGATCCAAGCTGTCCCAATGGGAGCTGCTGGGGTGCAGGAGAGG
AGAACTGCCAGAAACTGACCAAAATCATCTGTGCCCAGCAGTGCTCCGGGCGCTGCCGTGGCAAGTCCCC
CAGTGACTGCTGCCACAACCAGTGTGCTGCAGGCTGCACAGGCCCCCGGGAGAGCGACTGCCTGGTCTGC
CGCAAATTCCGAGACGAAGCCACGTGCAAGGACACCTGCCCCCCACTCATGCTCTACAACCCCACCACGT
ACCAGATGGATGTGAACCCCGAGGGCAAATACAGCTTTGGTGCCACCTGCGTGAAGAAGTGTCCCCGTAA
TTATGTGGTGACAGATCACGGCTCGTGCGTCCGAGCCTGTGGGGCCGACAGCTATGAGATGGAGGAAGAC
GGCGTCCGCAAGTGTAAGAAGTGCGAAGGGCCTTGCCGCAAAGTGTGTAACGGAATAGGTATTGGTGAAT
TTAAAGACTCACTCTCCATAAATGCTACGAATATTAAACACTTCAAAAACTGCACCTCCATCAGTGGCGA
TCTCCACATCCTGCCGGTGGCATTTAGGGGTGACTCCTTCACACATACTCCTCCTCTGGATCCACAGGAA
CTGGATATTCTGAAAACCGTAAAGGAAATCACAGGGTTTTTGCTGATTCAGGCTTGGCCTGAAAACAGGA
CGGACCTCCATGCCTTTGAGAACCTAGAAATCATACGCGGCAGGACCAAGCAACATGGTCAGTTTTCTCT
TGCAGTCGTCAGCCTGAACATAACATCCTTGGGATTACGCTCCCTCAAGGAGATAAGTGATGGAGATGTG
ATAATTTCAGGAAACAAAAATTTGTGCTATGCAAATACAATAAACTGGAAAAAACTGTTTGGGACCTCCG
GTCAGAAAACCAAAATTATAAGCAACAGAGGTGAAAACAGCTGCAAGGCCACAGGCCAGGTCTGCCATGC
CTTGTGCTCCCCCGAGGGCTGCTGGGGCCCGGAGCCCAGGGACTGCGTCTCTTGCCGGAATGTCAGCCGA
GGCAGGGAATGCGTGGACAAGTGCAACCTTCTGGAGGGTGAGCCAAGGGAGTTTGTGGAGAACTCTGAGT
GCATACAGTGCCACCCAGAGTGCCTGCCTCAGGCCATGAACATCACCTGCACAGGACGGGGACCAGACAA
CTGTATCCAGTGTGCCCACTACATTGACGGCCCCCACTGCGTCAAGACCTGCCCGGCAGGAGTCATGGGA
GAAAACAACACCCTGGTCTGGAAGTACGCAGACGCCGGCCATGTGTGCCACCTGTGCCATCCAAACTGCA
CCTACGGATGCACTGGGCCAGGTCTTGAAGGCTGTCCAACGAATGGGCCTAAGATCCCGTCCATCGCCAC
TGGGATGGTGGGGGCCCTCCTCTTGCTGCTGGTGGTGGCCCTGGGGATCGGCCTCTTCATGCGAAGGCGC
CACATCGTTCGGAAGCGCACGCTGCGGAGGCTGCTGCAGGAGAGGGAGCTTGTGGAGCCTCTTACACCCA
GTGGAGAAGCTCCCAACCAAGCTCTCTTGAGGATCTTGAAGGAAACTGAATTCAAAAAGATCAAAGTGCT
GGGCTCCGGTGCGTTCGGCACGGTGTATAAGGGACTCTGGATCCCAGAAGGTGAGAAAGTTAAAATTCCC
GTCGCTATCAAGGAATTAAGAGAAGCAACATCTCCGAAAGCCAACAAGGAAATCCTCGATGAAGCCTACG
TGATGGCCACCGTGGACAACCCCCACGTGTGCCGCCTGCTGGGCATCTGCCTCACCTCCACCGTGCAGCT
CATCACGCAGCTCATGCCCTTCGGCTGCCTCCTGGACTATGTCCGGGAACACAAAGACAATATTGGCTCC
CAGTACCTGCTCAACTGGTGTGTGCAGATCGCAAAGGGCATGAACTACTTGGAGGACCGTCGCTTGGTGC
ACCGCGACCTGGCAGCCAGGAACGTACTGGTGAAAACACCGCAGCATGTCAAGATCACAGATTTTGGGCT
GGCCAAACTGCTGGGTGCGGAAGAGAAAGAATACCATGCAGAAGGAGGCAAAGTGCCTATCAAGTGGATG
GCATTGGAATCAATTTTACACAGAATCTATACCCACCAGAGTGATGTCTGGAGCTACGGGGTGACCGTTT
GGGAGTTGATGACCTTTGGATCCAAGCCATATGACGGAATCCCTGCCAGCGAGATCTCCTCCATCCTGGA
GAAAGGAGAACGCCTCCCTCAGCCACCCATATGTACCATCGATGTCTACATGATCATGGTCAAGTGCTGG
ATGATAGACGCAGATAGTCGCCCAAAGTTCCGTGAGTTGATCATCGAATTCTCCAAAATGGCCCGAGACC
CCCAGCGCTACCTTGTCATTCAGGGGGATGAAAGAATGCATTTGCCAAGTCCTACAGACTCCAACTTCTA
CCGTGCCCTGATGGATGAAGAAGACATGGACGACGTGGTGGATGCCGACGAGTACCTCATCCCACAGCAG
GGCTTCTTCAGCAGCCCCTCCACGTCACGGACTCCCCTCCTGAGCTCTCTGAGTGCAACCAGCAACAATT
CCACCGTGGCTTGCATTGATAGAAATGGGCTGCAAAGCTGTCCCATCAAGGAAGACAGCTTCTTGCAGCG
ATACAGCTCAGACCCCACAGGCGCCTTGACTGAGGACAGCATAGACGACACCTTCCTCCCAGTGCCTGAA
TACATAAACCAGTCCGTTCCCAAAAGGCCCGCTGGCTCTGTGCAGAATCCTGTCTATCACAATCAGCCTC
TGAACCCCGCGCCCAGCAGAGACCCACACTACCAGGACCCCCACAGCACTGCAGTGGGCAACCCCGAGTA
TCTCAACACTGTCCAGCCCACCTGTGTCAACAGCACATTCGACAGCCCTGCCCACTGGGCCCAGAAAGGC
AGCCACCAAATTAGCCTGGACAACCCTGACTACCAGCAGGACTTCTTTCCCAAGGAAGCCAAGCCAAATG
GCATCTTTAAGGGCTCCACAGCTGAAAATGCAGAATACCTAAGGGTCGCGCCACAAAGCAGTGAATTTAT
TGGAGCATAGAACCCAGCTTTCTTGTACAAAGTGGTGATATCCAATTAACCCTCACTAAAGGAATGTAAA
GTAAAGAAAGTGATGACCCTATAGTGAGTCGTATTACCACCCAACTTTTCTATACAAAGTGGTTGATATC
CAGCACAGTGGCGGCCGCTCGAGTCTAGAGGGCCCGCGGTTCGAAGGTAAGCCTATCCCTAACCCTCTCC
TCGGTCTCGATTCTACGCGTACCGGTTAGTAATGAGATCCCTCCCCCCCCCCTAACGTTACTGGCCGAAG
CCGCTTGGAATAAGGCCGGTGTGCGTTTGTCTATATGTTATTTTCCACCATATTGCCGTCTTTTGGCAAT
GTGAGGGCCCGGAAACCTGGCCCTGTCTTCTTGACGAGCATTCCTAGGGGTCTTTCCCCTCTCGCCAAAG
GAATGCAAGGTCTGTTGAATGTCGTGAAGGAAGCAGTTCCTCTGGAAGCTTCTTGAAGACAAACAACGTC
TGTAGCGACCCTTTGCAGGCAGCGGAACCCCCCACCTGGCGACAGGTGCCTCTGCGGCCAAAAGCCACGT
GTATAAGATACACCTGCAAAGGCGGCACAACCCCAGTGCCACGTTGTGAGTTGGATAGTTGTGGAAAGAG
TCAAATGGCTCTCCTCAAGCGTATTCAACAAGGGGCTGAAGGATGCCCAGAAGGTACCCCATTGTATGGG
ATCTGATCTGGGGCCTCGGTGCACATGCTTTACATGTGTTTAGTCGAGGTTAAAAAAACGTCTAGGCCCC
CCGAACCACGGGGACGTGGTTTTCCTTTGAAAAACACGATGATAATATGGCCACACATATGACCGAGTAC
AAGCCCACGGTGCGCCTCGCCACCCGCGACGACGTCCCCAGGGCCGTACGCACCCTCGCCGCCGCGTTCG
CCGACTACCCCGCCACGCGCCACACCGTCGATCCGGACCGCCACATCGAGCGGGTCACCGAGCTGCAAGA
ACTCTTCCTCACGCGCGTCGGGCTCGACATCGGCAAGGTGTGGGTCGCGGACGACGGCGCCGCGGTGGCG
GTCTGGACCACGCCGGAGAGCGTCGAAGCGGGGGCGGTGTTCGCCGAGATCGGCCCGCGCATGGCCGAGT
TGAGCGGTTCCCGGCTGGCCGCGCAGCAACAGATGGAAGGCCTCCTGGCGCCGCACCGGCCCAAGGAGCC
CGCGTGGTTCCTGGCCACCGTCGGCGTCTCGCCCGACCACCAGGGCAAGGGTCTGGGCAGCGCCGTCGTG
CTCCCCGGAGTGGAGGCGGCCGAGCGCGCCGGGGTGCCCGCCTTCCTGGAGACCTCCGCGCCCCGCAACC
TCCCCTTCTACGAGCGGCTCGGCTTCACCGTCACCGCCGACGTCGAGGTGCCCGAAGGACCGCGCACCTG
GTGCATGACCCGCAAGCCCGGTGCCTAAATCGATAGATCCTAATCAACCTCTGGATTACAAAATTTGTGA
AAGATTGACTGGTATTCTTAACTATGTTGCTCCTTTTACGCTATGTGGATACGCTGCTTTAATGCCTTTG
TATCATGCTATTGCTTCCCGTATGGCTTTCATTTTCTCCTCCTTGTATAAATCCTGGTTGCTGTCTCTTT
ATGAGGAGTTGTGGCCCGTTGTCAGGCAACGTGGCGTGGTGTGCACTGTGTTTGCTGACGCAACCCCCAC
TGGTTGGGGCATTGCCACCACCTGTCAGCTCCTTTCCGGGACTTTCGCTTTCCCCCTCCCTATTGCCACG
GCGGAACTCATCGCCGCCTGCCTTGCCCGCTGCTGGACAGGGGCTCGGCTGTTGGGCACTGACAATTCCG
TGGTGTTGTCGGGGAAATCATCGTCCTTTCCTTGGCTGCTCGCCTGTGTTGCCACCTGGATTCTGCGCGG
GACGTCCTTCTGCTACGTCCCTTCGGCCCTCAATCCAGCGGACCTTCCTTCCCGCGGCCTGCTGCCGGCT
CTGCGGCCTCTTCCGCGTCTTCGCCTTCGCCCTCAGACGAGTCGGATCTCCCTTTGGGCCGCCTCCCCGC
CTGAGATCCTTTAAGACCAATGACTTACAAGGCAGCTGTAGATCTTAGCCACTTTTTAAAAGAAAAGGGG
GGACTGGAAGGGCTAATTCACTCCCAACGAAGACAAGATCTGCTTTTTGCTTGTACTGGGTCTCTCTGGT
TAGACCAGATCTGAGCCTGGGAGCTCTCTGGCTAACTAGGGAACCCACTGCTTAAGCCTCAATAAAGCTT
GCCTTGAGTGCTTCAAGTAGTGTGTGCCCGTCTGTTGTGTGACTCTGGTAACTAGAGATCCCTCAGACCC
TTTTAGTCAGTGTGGAAAATCTCTAGCAGTAGTAGTTCATGTCATCTTATTATTCAGTATTTATAACTTG
CAAAGAAATGAATATCAGAGAGTGAGAGGCCCGGGTTAATTAAGGAAAGGGCTAGATCATTCTTGAAGAC
GAAAGGGCCTCGTGATACGCCTATTTTTATAGGTTAATGTCATGATAATAATGGTTTCTTAGACGTCAGG
TGGCACTTTTCGGGGAAATGTGCGCGGAACCCCTATTTGTTTATTTTTCTAAATACATTCAAATATGTAT
CCGCTCATGAGACAATAACCCTGATAAATGCTTCAATAATATTGAAAAAGGAAGAGTATGAGTATTCAAC
ATTTCCGTGTCGCCCTTATTCCCTTTTTTGCGGCATTTTGCCTTCCTGTTTTTGCTCACCCAGAAACGCT
GGTGAAAGTAAAAGATGCTGAAGATCAGTTGGGTGCACGAGTGGGTTACATCGAACTGGATCTCAACAGC
GGTAAGATCCTTGAGAGTTTTCGCCCCGAAGAACGTTTTCCAATGATGAGCACTTTTAAAGTTCTGCTAT
GTGGCGCGGTATTATCCCGTGTTGACGCCGGGCAAGAGCAACTCGGTCGCCGCATACACTATTCTCAGAA
TGACTTGGTTGAGTACTCACCAGTCACAGAAAAGCATCTTACGGATGGCATGACAGTAAGAGAATTATGC
AGTGCTGCCATAACCATGAGTGATAACACTGCGGCCAACTTACTTCTGACAACGATCGGAGGACCGAAGG
AGCTAACCGCTTTTTTGCACAACATGGGGGATCATGTAACTCGCCTTGATCGTTGGGAACCGGAGCTGAA
TGAAGCCATACCAAACGACGAGCGTGACACCACGATGCCTGTAGCAATGGCAACAACGTTGCGCAAACTA
TTAACTGGCGAACTACTTACTCTAGCTTCCCGGCAACAATTAATAGACTGGATGGAGGCGGATAAAGTTG
CAGGACCACTTCTGCGCTCGGCCCTTCCGGCTGGCTGGTTTATTGCTGATAAATCTGGAGCCGGTGAGCG
TGGGTCTCGCGGTATCATTGCAGCACTGGGGCCAGATGGTAAGCCCTCCCGTATCGTAGTTATCTACACG
ACGGGGAGTCAGGCAACTATGGATGAACGAAATAGACAGATCGCTGAGATAGGTGCCTCACTGATTAAGC
ATTGGTAACTGTCAGACCAAGTTTACTCATATATACTTTAGATTGATTTAAAACTTCATTTTTAATTTAA
AAGGATCTAGGTGAAGATCCTTTTTGATAATCTCATGACCAAAATCCCTTAACGTGAGTTTTCGTTCCAC
TGAGCGTCAGACCCCGTAGAAAAGATCAAAGGATCTTCTTGAGATCCTTTTTTTCTGCGCGTAATCTGCT
GCTTGCAAACAAAAAAACCACCGCTACCAGCGGTGGTTTGTTTGCCGGATCAAGAGCTACCAACTCTTTT
TCCGAAGGTAACTGGCTTCAGCAGAGCGCAGATACCAAATACTGTTCTTCTAGTGTAGCCGTAGTTAGGC
CACCACTTCAAGAACTCTGTAGCACCGCCTACATACCTCGCTCTGCTAATCCTGTTACCAGTGGCTGCTG
CCAGTGGCGATAAGTCGTGTCTTACCGGGTTGGACTCAAGACGATAGTTACCGGATAAGGCGCAGCGGTC
GGGCTGAACGGGGGGTTCGTGCACACAGCCCAGCTTGGAGCGAACGACCTACACCGAACTGAGATACCTA
CAGCGTGAGCTATGAGAAAGCGCCACGCTTCCCGAAGGGAGAAAGGCGGACAGGTATCCGGTAAGCGGCA
GGGTCGGAACAGGAGAGCGCACGAGGGAGCTTCCAGGGGGAAACGCCTGGTATCTTTATAGTCCTGTCGG
GTTTCGCCACCTCTGACTTGAGCGTCGATTTTTGTGATGCTCGTCAGGGGGGCGGAGCCTATGGAAAAAC
GCCAGCAACGCGGCCTTTTTACGGTTCCTGGCCTTTTGCTGGCCTTTTGCTCACATGTTCTTTCCTGCGT
TATCCCCTGATTCTGTGGATAACCGTATTACCGCCTTTGAGTGAGCTGATACCGCTCGCCGCAGCCGAAC
GACCGAGCGCAGCGAGTCAGTGAGCGAGGAAGCGGAAGAGCGCCCAATACGCAAACCGCCTCTCCCCGCG
CGTTGGCCGATTCATTAATGCAGCAAGCTCATGGCTGACTAATTTTTTTTATTTATGCAGAGGCCGAGGC
CGCCTCGGCCTCTGAGCTATTCCAGAAGTAGTGAGGAGGCTTTTTTGGAGGCCTAGGCTTTTGCAAAAAG
CTCCCCGTGGCACGACAGGTTTCCCGACTGGAAAGCGGGCAGTGAGCGCAACGCAATTAATGTGAGTTAG
CTCACTCATTAGGCACCCCAGGCTTTACACTTTATGCTTCCGGCTCGTATGTTGTGTGGAATTGTGAGCG
GATAACAATTTCACACAGGAAACAGCTATGACATGATTACGAATTTCACAAATAAAGCATTTTTTTCACT
GCATTCTAGTTGTGGTTTGTCCAAACTCATCAATGTATCTTATCATGTCTGGATCAACTGGATAACTCAA
GCTAACCAAAATCATCCCAAACTTCCCACCCCATACCCTATTACCACTGCCAATTACCTGTGGTTTCATT
TACTCTAAACCTGTGATTCCTCTGAATTATTTTCATTTTAAAGAAATTGTATTTGTTAAATATGTACTAC
AAACTTAGTAGT
Features (pLannotate 1.2.2; 30 found; start..end, strand, type, name):
    377..634     +  LTR            5' LTR (truncated): truncated 5' long terminal repeat (LTR) from HIV-1
    681..806     +  misc_feature   HIV-1 Ψ: packaging signal of human immunodeficiency virus type 1
    790..1128    +  CDS            HIV-1 gag (fragment): gag protein from human immunodeficiency virus 1; gag
   1303..1536    +  misc_feature   RRE: The Rev response element (RRE) of HIV-1 allows for Rev-dependent mRNA export from the nucleus to the cytoplasm.
   1913..2013    +  CDS            Rev (fragment): human immunodeficiency virus 1 (HIV-1) Rev protein; rev; enhances nuclear export of unspliced and incompletely spliced viral mRNAs
   2058..2175    +  misc_feature   cPPT/CTS: central polypurine tract and central termination sequence of HIV-1
   2223..3401    +  promoter       EF-1α promoter: strong constitutive promoter for human elongation factor EF-1α
   3422..3442    +  protein_bind   attB1: mutant version of attB; core recombination site for the Gateway® BP reaction BP Clonase™
   3448..7078    +  CDS            EGFR (fragment): precursor of human epidermal growth factor receptor
   7082..7106    -  protein_bind   attB2: mutant version of attB; recombination site for the Gateway® BP reaction BP Clonase™
   7114..7132    +  promoter       T3 promoter: promoter for bacteriophage T3 RNA polymerase
   7158..7176    -  promoter       T7 promoter: promoter for bacteriophage T7 RNA polymerase
   7182..7200    -  protein_bind   attB4 (fragment): mutant version of attB; core recombination site for the Gateway® BP reaction BP Clonase™
   7256..7297    +  CDS            V5 tag: epitope tag from simian virus 5
   7423..7885    +  misc_feature   IRES: internal ribosome entry site (IRES) of the encephalomyocarditis virus (EMCV)
   7899..8496    +  CDS            PuroR (fragment): puromycin N-acetyltransferase; pac from Streptomyces; confers resistance to puromycin
   8512..9100    +  misc_feature   WPRE: woodchuck hepatitis virus posttranscriptional regulatory element
   9108..9173    +  CDS            nef (fragment): NEF_HV1Z2 - Experimental evidence at protein level: Swiss-Prot protein existence level 1. Extracellular Nef protein targets CD4(+) T-lymphocytes for apoptosis by interacting with CXCR4 surface receptors. From Human immunodeficiency virus type 1 group M subtype D (isolate Z2/CDC-Z34) (HIV-1).
   9175..9408    +  LTR            3' LTR (ΔU3): self-inactivating 3' long terminal repeat (LTR) from HIV-1
   9613..9717    +  promoter       AmpR promoter: bla
   9718..10578   +  CDS            AmpR: β-lactamase; bla; confers resistance to ampicillin, carbenicillin, and related antibiotics
  10749..11337   +  rep_origin     ori: high-copy-number ColE1/pMB1/pBR322/pUC origin of replication
  11520..11574   +  CDS            lacI (fragment): lac repressor; lacI; The lac repressor binds to the lac operator to inhibit transcription in E. coli. This inhibition can be relieved by adding lactose or isopropyl-β-D-thiogalactopyranoside (IPTG).
  11580..11673   +  rep_origin     SV40 ori (fragment): SV40 origin of replication
  11698..11735   +  CDS            lacI (fragment): lac repressor; lacI; The lac repressor binds to the lac operator to inhibit transcription in E. coli. This inhibition can be relieved by adding lactose or isopropyl-β-D-thiogalactopyranoside (IPTG).
  11748..11769   +  protein_bind   CAP binding site: CAP binding activates transcription in the presence of cAMP. E. coli catabolite activator protein
  11784..11814   +  promoter       lac promoter: promoter for the E. coli lac operon
  11818..11840   +  protein_bind   lac operator (fragment): The lac repressor binds to the lac operator to inhibit transcription in E. coli. This inhibition can be relieved by adding lactose or isopropyl-β-D-thiogalactopyranoside (IPTG). lac repressor encoded by lacI
  11872..11955   +  polyA_signal   SV40 poly(A) signal (fragment): SV40 polyadenylation signal
  12122..329     +  CDS            nef (fragment) (across the origin): NEF_HV1BR - Experimental evidence at protein level: Swiss-Prot protein existence level 1. Extracellular Nef protein targets CD4(+) T-lymphocytes for apoptosis by interacting with CXCR4 surface receptors (PubMed:14990729). From Human immunodeficiency virus type 1 group M subtype B (isolate BRU/LAI) (HIV-1).
