[The description below was written by a language model from this plasmid's Addgene catalogue record and pLannotate feature annotations shown in this document.]
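Description:
pHAGE-EGFR-S768T is an HIV-1-based lentiviral expression plasmid of about 12.1 kb, built on the pHAGE backbone to deliver a point-mutant form of the human epidermal growth factor receptor (EGFR, S768T) into mammalian cells. It is maintained in E. coli through a high-copy ColE1/pUC-type origin and an ampicillin resistance gene (β-lactamase). The record lists a recombination-deficient strain for growth, a common choice for LTR-containing vectors. Small lac, SV40 origin and SV40 poly(A) fragments annotated in the backbone appear to be cloning remnants rather than functional modules.

The transfer cassette lies between a truncated 5' LTR and a self-inactivating ΔU3 3' LTR. It carries the Ψ packaging signal with an adjoining gag fragment, the Rev response element for Rev-dependent nuclear export of the genomic RNA, and the cPPT/CTS, which aids transduction. Because the viral structural and enzymatic genes are not annotated on this plasmid, particle production would depend on packaging functions supplied in trans. Within the provirus, the constitutive human EF-1α promoter drives the EGFR open reading frame. The ORF was inserted by Gateway recombination and is flanked by attB1 and attB2 sites. A V5 epitope tag is annotated downstream of attB2, but the record does not state whether it is fused in frame to the receptor. An EMCV IRES then allows translation of puromycin N-acetyltransferase from the same transcript, so transduced cells can be selected with puromycin. A WPRE ahead of the 3' LTR enhances transcript expression.

The construct belongs to a collection made for systematic functional annotation of somatic cancer mutations. It is suited to stable expression of this EGFR variant in cell models to assess its functional effects.
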