Addgene plasmid #116305: pHAGE-EGFR-S768T
Purpose: Lentiviral expression of EGFR S768T
Depositing lab: Gordon Mills & Kenneth Scott. Depositing organization: Baylor College of Medicine. Publication: Systematic Functional Annotation of Somatic Mutations in Cancer. Ng PK, Li J, Jeong KJ, Shao S, Chen H, Tsang YH, Sengupta S, Wang Z, Bhavana VH, Tran R, Soewito S, Minussi DC, Moreno D, Kong K, Dogruluk T, Lu H, Gao J, Tokheim C, Zhou DC, Johnson AM, Zeng J, Ip CKM, Ju Z, Wester M, Yu S, Li Y, Vellano CP, Schultz N, Karchin R, Ding L, Lu Y, Cheung LWT, Chen K, Shaw KR, Meric-Bernstam F, Scott KL, Yi S, Sahni N, Liang H, Mills GB. Cancer Cell. 2018 Mar 12;33(3):450-462.e10. doi: 10.1016/j.ccell.2018.01.021. PubMed 29533785.
Backbone
  Vector backbone: pHAGE
  Vector type: Lentiviral
Growth in bacteria
  Bacterial resistance: Ampicillin, 100 μg/mL
  Growth temperature: 37°C
  Growth strain: Stbl3
  Copy number: High Copy
Gene/Insert
  Gene/Insert name: EGFR
  Species: H. sapiens (human)
  Mutation: S768T
  Entrez Gene: EGFR (a.k.a. ERBB, ERBB1, ERRP, HER1, NISBD2, NNCIS, PIG61, mENA)
  Cloning method: Gateway Cloning
Terms and licenses: Academic/Nonprofit Terms; Industry Terms: Not Available to Industry
How to cite: pHAGE-EGFR-S768T was a gift from Gordon Mills & Kenneth Scott (Addgene plasmid # 116305 ; http://n2t.net/addgene:116305 ; RRID:Addgene_116305)
