>Addgene plasmid #116305 | pHAGE-EGFR-S768T | depositor partial sequence | sequence record 219179 | insert
ATGCGACCCTCCGGGACGGCCGGGGCAGCGCTCCTGGCGCTGCTGGCTGCGCTCTGCCCGGCGAGTCGGG
CTCTGGAGGAAAAGAAAGTTTGCCAAGGCACGAGTAACAAGCTCACGCAGTTGGGCACTTTTGAAGATCA
TTTTCTCAGCCTCCAGAGGATGTTCAATAACTGTGAGGTGGTCCTTGGGAATTTGGAAATTACCTATGTG
CAGAGGAATTATGATCTTTCCTTCTTAAAGACCATCCAGGAGGTGGCTGGTTATGTCCTCATTGCCCTCA
ACACAGTGGAGCGAATTCCTTTGGAAAACCTGCAGATCATCAGAGGAAATATGTACTACGAAAATTCCTA
TGCCTTAGCAGTCTTATCTAACTATGATGCAAATAAAACCGGACTGAAGGAGCTGCCCATGAGAAATTTA
CAGGAAATCCTGCATGGCGCCGTGCGGTTCAGCAACAACCCTGCCCTGTGCAACGTGGAGAGCATCCAGT
GGCGGGACATAGTCAGCAGTGACTTTCTCAGCAACATGTCGATGGACTTCCAGAACCACCTGGGCAGCTG
CCAAAAGTGTGATCCAAGCTGTCCCAATGGGAGCTGCTGGGGTGCAGGAGAGGAGAACTGCCAGAAACTG
ACCAAAATCATCTGTGCCCAGCAGTGCTCCGGGCGCTGCCGTGGCAAGTCCCCCAGTGACTGCTGCCACA
ACCAGTGTGCTGCAGGCTGCACAGGCCCCCGGGAGAGCGACTGCCTGGTCTGCCGCAAATTCCGAGACGA
AGCCACGTGCAAGGACACCTGCCCCCCACTCATGCTCTACAACCCCACCACGTACCAGATGGATGTGAAC
CCCGAGGGCAAATACAGCTTTGGTGCCACCTGCGTGAAGAAGTGTCCCCGTAATTATGTGGTGACAGATC
ACGGCTCGTGCGTCCGAGCCTGTGGGGCCGACAGCTATGAGATGGAGGAAGACGGCGTCCGCAAGTGTAA
GAAGTGCGAAGGGCCTTGCCGCAAAGTGTGTAACGGAATAGGTATTGGTGAATTTAAAGACTCACTCTCC
ATAAATGCTACGAATATTAAACACTTCAAAAACTGCACCTCCATCAGTGGCGATCTCCACATCCTGCCGG
TGGCATTTAGGGGTGACTCCTTCACACATACTCCTCCTCTGGATCCACAGGAACTGGATATTCTGAAAAC
CGTAAAGGAAATCACAGGGTTTTTGCTGATTCAGGCTTGGCCTGAAAACAGGACGGACCTCCATGCCTTT
GAGAACCTAGAAATCATACGCGGCAGGACCAAGCAACATGGTCAGTTTTCTCTTGCAGTCGTCAGCCTGA
ACATAACATCCTTGGGATTACGCTCCCTCAAGGAGATAAGTGATGGAGATGTGATAATTTCAGGAAACAA
AAATTTGTGCTATGCAAATACAATAAACTGGAAAAAACTGTTTGGGACCTCCGGTCAGAAAACCAAAATT
ATAAGCAACAGAGGTGAAAACAGCTGCAAGGCCACAGGCCAGGTCTGCCATGCCTTGTGCTCCCCCGAGG
GCTGCTGGGGCCCGGAGCCCAGGGACTGCGTCTCTTGCCGGAATGTCAGCCGAGGCAGGGAATGCGTGGA
CAAGTGCAACCTTCTGGAGGGTGAGCCAAGGGAGTTTGTGGAGAACTCTGAGTGCATACAGTGCCACCCA
GAGTGCCTGCCTCAGGCCATGAACATCACCTGCACAGGACGGGGACCAGACAACTGTATCCAGTGTGCCC
ACTACATTGACGGCCCCCACTGCGTCAAGACCTGCCCGGCAGGAGTCATGGGAGAAAACAACACCCTGGT
CTGGAAGTACGCAGACGCCGGCCATGTGTGCCACCTGTGCCATCCAAACTGCACCTACGGATGCACTGGG
CCAGGTCTTGAAGGCTGTCCAACGAATGGGCCTAAGATCCCGTCCATCGCCACTGGGATGGTGGGGGCCC
TCCTCTTGCTGCTGGTGGTGGCCCTGGGGATCGGCCTCTTCATGCGAAGGCGCCACATCGTTCGGAAGCG
CACGCTGCGGAGGCTGCTGCAGGAGAGGGAGCTTGTGGAGCCTCTTACACCCAGTGGAGAAGCTCCCAAC
CAAGCTCTCTTGAGGATCTTGAAGGAAACTGAATTCAAAAAGATCAAAGTGCTGGGCTCCGGTGCGTTCG
GCACGGTGTATAAGGGACTCTGGATCCCAGAAGGTGAGAAAGTTAAAATTCCCGTCGCTATCAAGGAATT
AAGAGAAGCAACATCTCCGAAAGCCAACAAGGAAATCCTCGATGAAGCCTACGTGATGGCCACCGTGGAC
AACCCCCACGTGTGCCGCCTGCTGGGCATCTGCCTCACCTCCACCGTGCAGCTCATCACGCAGCTCATGC
CCTTCGGCTGCCTCCTGGACTATGTCCGGGAACACAAAGACAATATTGGCTCCCAGTACCTGCTCAACTG
GTGTGTGCAGATCGCAAAGGGCATGAACTACTTGGAGGACCGTCGCTTGGTGCACCGCGACCTGGCAGCC
AGGAACGTACTGGTGAAAACACCGCAGCATGTCAAGATCACAGATTTTGGGCTGGCCAAACTGCTGGGTG
CGGAAGAGAAAGAATACCATGCAGAAGGAGGCAAAGTGCCTATCAAGTGGATGGCATTGGAATCAATTTT
ACACAGAATCTATACCCACCAGAGTGATGTCTGGAGCTACGGGGTGACCGTTTGGGAGTTGATGACCTTT
GGATCCAAGCCATATGACGGAATCCCTGCCAGCGAGATCTCCTCCATCCTGGAGAAAGGAGAACGCCTCC
CTCAGCCACCCATATGTACCATCGATGTCTACATGATCATGGTCAAGTGCTGGATGATAGACGCAGATAG
TCGCCCAAAGTTCCGTGAGTTGATCATCGAATTCTCCAAAATGGCCCGAGACCCCCAGCGCTACCTTGTC
ATTCAGGGGGATGAAAGAATGCATTTGCCAAGTCCTACAGACTCCAACTTCTACCGTGCCCTGATGGATG
AAGAAGACATGGACGACGTGGTGGATGCCGACGAGTACCTCATCCCACAGCAGGGCTTCTTCAGCAGCCC
CTCCACGTCACGGACTCCCCTCCTGAGCTCTCTGAGTGCAACCAGCAACAATTCCACCGTGGCTTGCATT
GATAGAAATGGGCTGCAAAGCTGTCCCATCAAGGAAGACAGCTTCTTGCAGCGATACAGCTCAGACCCCA
CAGGCGCCTTGACTGAGGACAGCATAGACGACACCTTCCTCCCAGTGCCTGAATACATAAACCAGTCCGT
TCCCAAAAGGCCCGCTGGCTCTGTGCAGAATCCTGTCTATCACAATCAGCCTCTGAACCCCGCGCCCAGC
AGAGACCCACACTACCAGGACCCCCACAGCACTGCAGTGGGCAACCCCGAGTATCTCAACACTGTCCAGC
CCACCTGTGTCAACAGCACATTCGACAGCCCTGCCCACTGGGCCCAGAAAGGCAGCCACCAAATTAGCCT
GGACAACCCTGACTACCAGCAGGACTTCTTTCCCAAGGAAGCCAAGCCAAATGGCATCTTTAAGGGCTCC
ACAGCTGAAAATGCAGAATACCTAAGGGTCGCGCCACAAAGCAGTGAATTTATTGGAGCATGA
